Addgene plasmid #48891: pZSm47a luxR RBS
Purpose: ArsR-regulated expression of luxR
Depositing lab: Jeff Hasty. Depositing organization: University of California, San Diego (UCSD). Publication: A sensing array of radically coupled genetic 'biopixels'. Prindle A, Samayoa P, Razinkov I, Danino T, Tsimring LS, Hasty J. Nature. 2011 Dec 18;481(7379):39-44. doi: 10.1038/nature10722. PubMed 22178928.
Backbone
  Vector backbone: pZ vector
  Vector type: Bacterial Expression, Synthetic Biology
Growth in bacteria
  Bacterial resistance: Spectinomycin, 50 μg/mL
  Growth temperature: 37°C
  Growth strain: DH5alpha
  Copy number: Low Copy
Gene/Insert
  Gene/Insert name: luxR
  Promoter: pArsR
  Cloning method: Unknown
  Sequencing primers: 5′ no info; 3′ no info
Terms and licenses: Academic/Nonprofit Terms; Industry Terms: Not Available to Industry
How to cite: pZSm47a luxR RBS was a gift from Jeff Hasty (Addgene plasmid # 48891 ; http://n2t.net/addgene:48891 ; RRID:Addgene_48891)
