[The description below was written by a language model from this plasmid's Addgene catalogue record and pLannotate feature annotations shown in this document.]
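Description:
pZSm47a luxR RBS is a low-copy bacterial expression plasmid built on the modular pZ vector system and intended for synthetic biology work in E. coli. It replicates from the pSC101 origin, which depends on the plasmid-encoded Rep101 (RepA) protein and keeps copy number low. Selection is by spectinomycin through the SmR (aadA) aminoglycoside adenylyltransferase gene, which is followed by a lambda t0 terminator. Short annotated fragments of a gentamicin acetyltransferase gene and of an integron-type integrase lie next to the resistance marker. These are most plausibly remnants of the source from which the aadA cassette was taken rather than functional elements.

The payload is luxR from Aliivibrio fischeri, the transcriptional activator that binds the acyl-homoserine lactone autoinducer (OHHL) and switches on lux-type quorum-sensing promoters. According to the catalogue entry it is driven by the pArsR promoter. The feature table shows an arsR-like repressor coding fragment and a short arsD-like fragment immediately upstream of luxR, consistent with an arsenic-resistance operon regulatory region that carries its own repressor. The promoter itself is not annotated as a separate feature. An rrnB T1 terminator closes the luxR transcription unit. The "RBS" in the name suggests a particular ribosome binding site variant ahead of luxR, though the record gives no details.

In this arrangement ArsR would repress luxR until arsenic relieves the repression. LuxR supply, and so the activity of any LuxR-dependent quorum-sensing circuit in the same cell, therefore becomes conditional on arsenic. The stated purpose is ArsR-regulated expression of luxR, and the associated work concerns coupled genetic oscillator "biopixel" sensing arrays.
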