Features (pLannotate 1.2.2; 10 found; start..end, strand, type, name):
    138..401     +  CDS            arsR2 (fragment): ARSR2_PSEPK - Also known as arsR-II
    530..580     +  CDS            arsD (fragment): ARSD1_ECOLX - Experimental evidence at protein level: Swiss-Prot protein existence level 1. Inducer-independent trans-acting repressor of the ars operon. From Escherichia coli.
    614..1363    +  CDS            luxR: LUXR_ALIFS - Experimental evidence at protein level: Swiss-Prot protein existence level 1. Transcriptional activator of the bioluminescence operon. Binds to the OHHL autoinducer. From Aliivibrio fischeri (Vibrio fischeri).
   1384..1470    +  terminator     rrnB T1 terminator: Escherichia coli rrnB; transcription terminator T1 from the E. coli rrnB gene
   1969..2191    +  rep_origin     pSC101 ori: low-copy replication origin that requires the Rep101 protein
   2239..3189    +  CDS            Rep101: RepA protein needed for replication with the pSC101 origin; rep101
   3720..3814    -  terminator     lambda t0 terminator: transcription terminator from phage lambda
   3826..4617    -  CDS            SmR: aminoglycoside adenylyltransferase (Murphy, 1985); aadA; confers resistance to spectinomycin and streptomycin
   4624..4680    -  CDS            GmR (fragment): gentamycin acetyltransferase; aacC1; confers resistance to gentamycin
   4766..1       +  CDS            int (fragment) (across the origin): INT2_ECOLX - Protein inferred from homology: Swiss-Prot protein existence level 3. Putative integrase believed to be involved in the insertion of antibiotic resistance genes into plasmids and transposons. From Escherichia coli.
>Addgene plasmid #48891 | pZSm47a luxR RBS | depositor full sequence | sequence record 73810 | pZSm47a luxR RBS sequence 4836 bps
GACGTCTTTCCAAGTTATCTCACCTACCTTAAGGTAATAGTGTGATTAATCATATGCGTTTTTGGTTATG
TGTTGTTTGACTTAATATCAGAGCCGAGAGATACTTGTTTTCTACAAAGGAGAGGGAAATGTTGCAACTA
ACACCACTTCAGTTATTTAAAAACCTGTCCGATGAAACCCGTTTGGGTATCGTGTTGTTGCTCAGGGAGA
TGGGAGAGTTGTGCGTGTGTGATCTTTGCATGGCACTGGATCAATCACAGCCCAAAATATCCCGTCATCT
GGCGATGCTACGGGAAAGTGGAATCCTTCTGGATCGTAAACAGGGAAAATGGGTTCACTACCGCTTATCA
CCGCATATTCCTTCATGGGCTGCCCAGATTATTGAGCAGGCCTGGTTAAGCCAACAGGACGACGTTCAGG
TCATCGCACGCAAGCTGGCTTCAGTTAACTGCTCCGGTAGCAGTAAGGCTGTCTGCATCTAAAAAATTTG
CCTGAACATATATGTTTTATCAAATGCGAGGTATTTAAGATGAAAACGTTAATGGTATTTGACCCGGCGA
TGTGTTGCAGCACCGGTATCACTAGAGAATTCATTAAAGAGGAGAAAGGTACCATGAAAAACATAAATGC
CGACGACACATACAGAATAATTAATAAAATTAAAGCTTGTAGAAGCAATAATGATATTAATCAATGCTTA
TCTGATATGACTAAAATGGTACATTGTGAATATTATTTACTCGCGATCATTTATCCTCATTCTATGGTTA
AATCTGATATTTCAATTCTAGATAATTACCCTAAAAAATGGAGGCAATATTATGATGACGCTAATTTAAT
AAAATATGATCCTATAGTAGATTATTCTAACTCCAATCATTCACCAATTAATTGGAATATATTTGAAAAC
AATGCTGTAAATAAAAAATCTCCAAATGTAATTAAAGAAGCGAAAACATCAGGTCTTATCACTGGGTTTA
GTTTCCCTATTCATACGGCTAACAATGGCTTCGGAATGCTTAGTTTTGCACATTCAGAAAAAGACAACTA
TATAGATAGTTTATTTTTACATGCGTGTATGAACATACCATTAATTGTTCCTTCTCTAGTTGATAATTAT
CGAAAAATAAATATAGCAAATAATAAATCAAACAACGATTTAACCAAAAGAGAAAAAGAATGTTTAGCGT
GGGCATGCGAAGGAAAAAGCTCTTGGGATATTTCAAAAATATTAGGCTGCAGTGAGCGTACTGTCACTTT
CCATTTAACCAATGCGCAAATGAAACTCAATACAACAAACCGCTGCCAAAGTATTTCTAAAGCAATTTTA
ACAGGAGCAATTGATTGCCCATACTTTAAAAATTAAACGCGTGCTAGAGGCATCAAATAAAACGAAAGGC
TCAGTCGAAAGACTGGGCCTTTCGTTTTATCTGTTGTTTGTCGGTGAACGCTCTCCTGAGTAGGACAAAT
CCGCCGCCCTAGACCTAGGGACAGTAAGACGGGTAAGCCTGTTGATGATACCGCTGCCTTACTGGGTGCA
TTAGCCAGTCTGAATGACCTGTCACGGGATAATCCGAAGTGGTCAGACTGGAAAATCAGAGGGCAGGAAC
TGCTGAACAGCAAAAAGTCAGATAGCACCACATAGCAGACCCGCCATAAAACGCCCTGAGAAGCCCGTGA
CGGGCTTTTCTTGTATTATGGGTAGTTTCCTTGCATGAATCCATAAAAGGCGCCTGTAGTGCCATTTACC
CCCATTCACTGCCAGAGCCGTGAGCGCAGCGAACTGAATGTCACGAAAAAGACAGCGACTCAGGTGCCTG
ATGGTCGGAGACAAAAGGAATATTCAGCGATTTGCCCGAGCTTGCGAGGGTGCTACTTAAGCCTTTAGGG
TTTTAAGGTCTGTTTTGTAGAGGAGCAAACAGCGTTTGCGACATCCTTTTGTAATACTGCGGAACTGACT
AAAGTAGTGAGTTATACACAGGGCTGGGATCTATTCTTTTTATCTTTTTTTATTCTTTCTTTATTCTATA
AATTATAACCACTTGAATATAAACAAAAAAAACACACAAAGGTCTAGCGGAATTTACAGAGGGTCTAGCA
GAATTTACAAGTTTTCCAGCAAAGGTCTAGCAGAATTTACAGATACCCACAACTCAAAGGAAAAGGACAA
GTAATTATCATTGACTAGCCCATCTCAATTGGTATAGTGATTAAAATCACCTAGACCAATTGAGATGTAT
GTCTGAATTAGTTGTTTTCAAAGCAAATGAACTAGCGATTAGTCGCTATGACTTAACGGAGCATGAAACC
AAGCTAATTTTATGCTGTGTGGCACTACTCAACCCCACGATTGAAAACCCTACAAGGAAAGAACGGACGG
TATCGTTCACTTATAACCAATACGCTCAGATGATGAACATCAGTAGGGAAAATGCTTATGGTGTATTAGC
TAAAGCAACCAGAGAGCTGATGACGAGAACTGTGGAAATCAGGAATCCTTTGGTTAAAGGCTTTAAGATT
TTCCAGTGGACAAACTATGCCAAGTTCTCAAGCGAAAAATTAGAATTAGTTTTTAGTGAAGAGATATTGC
CTTATCTTTTCCAGTTAAAAAAATTCATAAAATATAATCTGGAACATGTTAAGTCTTTTGAAAACAAATA
CTCTATGAGGATTTATGAGTGGTTATTAAAAGAACTAACACAAAAGAAAACTCACAAGGCAAATATAGAG
ATTAGCCTTGATGAATTTAAGTTCATGTTAATGCTTGAAAATAACTACCATGAGTTTAAAAGGCTTAACC
AATGGGTTTTGAAACCAATAAGTAAAGATTTAAACACTTACAGCAATATGAAATTGGTGGTTGATAAGCG
AGGCCGCCCGACTGATACGTTGATTTTCCAAGTTGAACTAGATAGACAAATGGATCTCGTAACCGAACTT
GAGAACAACCAGATAAAAATGAATGGTGACAAAATACCAACAACCATTACATCAGATTCCTACCTACGTA
ACGGACTAAGAAAAACACTACACGATGCTTTAACTGCAAAAATTCAGCTCACCAGTTTTGAGGCAAAATT
TTTGAGTGACATGCAAAGTAAGCATGATCTCAATGGTTCGTTCTCATGGCTCACGCAAAAACAACGAACC
ACACTAGAGAACATACTGGCTAAATACGGAAGGATCTGAGGTTCTTATGGCTCTTGTATCTATCAGTGAA
GCATCAAGACTAACAAACAAAAGTAGAACAACTGTTCACCGTTAGATATCAAAGGGAAAACTGTCCATAT
GCACAGATGAAAACGGTGTAAAAAAGATAGATACATCAGAGCTTTTACGAGTTTTTGGTGCATTTAAAGC
TGTTCACCATGAACAGATCGACAATGTAACAGATGAACAGCATGTAACACCTAATAGAACAGGTGAAACC
AGTAAAACAAAGCAACTAGAACATGAAATTGAACACCTGAGACAACTTGTTACAGCTCAACAGTCACACA
TAGACAGCCTGAAACAGGCGATGCTGCTTATCGAATCAAAGCTGCCGACAACACGGGAGCCAGTGACGCC
TCCCGTGGGGAAAAAATCATGGCAATTCTGGAAGAAATAGCGCTTTCAGCCGGCAAACCGGCTGAAGCCG
GATCTGCGATTCTGATAACAAACTAGCAACACCAGAACAGCCCGTTTGCGGGCAGCAAAACCCGTACACT
AGTGCTTGGATTCTCACCAATAAAAAACGCCCGGCGGCAACCGAGCGTTCTGAACAAATCCAGATGGAGT
TCTGAGGTCATTACTGGATCTATCAACAGGAGTCCAAGCGAGCTCTTATTTGCCGACTACCTTGGTGATC
TCGCCTTTCACGTAGTGGACAAATTCTTCCAACTGATCTGCGCGCGAGGCCAAGCGATCTTCTTCTTGTC
CAAGATAAGCCTGTCTAGCTTCAAGTATGACGGGCTGATACTGGGCCGGCAGGCGCTCCATTGCCCAGTC
GGCAGCGACATCCTTCGGCGCGATTTTGCCGGTTACTGCGCTGTACCAAATGCGGGACAACGTAAGCACT
ACATTTCGCTCATCGCCAGCCCAGTCGGGCGGCGAGTTCCATAGCGTTAAGGTTTCATTTAGCGCCTCAA
ATAGATCCTGTTCAGGAACCGGATCAAAGAGTTCCTCCGCCGCTGGACCTACCAAGGCAACGCTATGTTC
TCTTGCTTTTGTCAGCAAGATAGCCAGATCAATGTCGATCGTGGCTGGCTCGAAGATACCTGCAAGAATG
TCATTGCGCTGCCATTCTCCAAATTGCAGTTCGCGCTTAGCTGGATAACGCCACGGAATGATGTCGTCGT
GCACAACAATGGTGACTTCTACAGCGCGGAGAATCTCGCTCTCTCCAGGGGAAGCCGAAGTTTCCAAAAG
GTCGTTGATCAAAGCTCGCCGCGTTGTTTCATCAAGCCTTACGGTCACCGTAACCAGCAAATCAATATCA
CTGTGTGGCTTCAGGCCGCCATCCACTGCGGAGCCGTACAAATGTACGGCCAGCAACGTCGGTTCGAGAT
GGCGCTCGATGACGCCAACTACCTCTGATAGTTGAGTCGATACTTCGGCGATCACCGCTTCCCTCATGAT
GTTTAACTTTGTTTTAGGGCGACTGCCCTGCTGCGTAACATCGTTGCTGCTCCATAACATCAAACATCGA
CCCACGGCGTAACGCGCTTGCTGCTTGGATGCCCGAGGCATAGACTGTACCCCAAAAAAACAGTCATAAC
AAGCCATGAAAACCGCCACTGCGCCGTTACCACCGCTGCGTTCGGTCAAGGTTCTGGACCAGTTGCGTGA
GCGCAT
