>Addgene plasmid #48891 | pZSm47a luxR RBS | addgene partial sequence | sequence record 76908 | Spect-R 5'-ACTTTGTTTTAGGGCGACTG-3'
AACATCGACCCACGGCGTAACGCGCTTGCTGCTTGGATGCCCGAGGCATAGACTGTACCCCAAAAAAACA
GTCATAACAAGCCATGAAAACCGCCACTGCGCCGTTACCACCGCTGCGTTCGGTCAAGGTTCTGGACCAG
TTGCGTGAGCGCATGACGTCTTTCCAAGTTATCTCACCTACCTTAAGGTAATAGTGTGATTAATCATATG
CGTTTTTGGTTATGTGTTGTTTGACTTAATATCAGAGCCGAGAGATACTTGTTTTCTACAAAGGAGAGGG
AAATGTTGCAACTAACACCACTTCAGTTATTTAAAAACCTGTCCGATGAAACCCGTTTGGGTATCGTGTT
GTTGCTCAGGGAGATGGGAGAGTTGTGCGTGTGTGATCTTTGCATGGCACTGGATCAATCACAGCCCAAA
ATATCCCGTCATCTGGCGATGCTACGGGAAAGTGGAATCCTTCTGGATCGTAAACAGGGAAAATGGGTTC
ACTACCGCTTATCACCGCATATTCCTTCATGGGCTGCCCAGATTATTGAGCAGGCCTGGTTAAGCCAACA
GGACGACGTTCAGGTCATCGCACGCAAGCTGGCTTCAGTTAACTGCTCCGGTAGCAGTAAGGCTGTCTGC
ATCTAAAAAATTTGCCTGAACATATATGTTTTATCAAATGCGAGGTATTTAAGATGAAAACGTTAATGGT
ATTTGACCCGGCGATGTGTTGCAGCACCGGTATCACTAGAGAATTCATTAAAGAGGAGAAAGGTACCATG
AAAAACATAAATGCCGACGACACATACAGAATAATTAATAAAATT
