>Addgene plasmid #48891 | pZSm47a luxR RBS | addgene partial sequence | sequence record 76944 | pTC14_F1 5'-cctactcaggagagcgttca-3'
GTCTTTCGACTGAGCCTTTCGTTTTATTTGATGCCTCTAGCACGCGTTTAATTTTTAAAGTATGGGCAAT
CAATTGCTCCTGTTAAAATTGCTTTAGAAATACTTTGGCAGCGGTTTGTTGTATTGAGTTTCATTTGCGC
ATTGGTTAAATGGAAAGTGACAGTACGCTCACTGCAGCCTAATATTTTTGAAATATCCCAAGAGCTTTTT
CCTTCGCATGCCCACGCTAAACATTCTTTTTCTCTTTTGGTTAAATCGTTGTTTGATTTATTATTTGCTA
TATTTATTTTTCGATAATTATCAACTAGAGAAGGAACAATTAATGGTATGTTCATACACGCATGTAAAAA
TAAACTATCTATATAGTTGTCTTTTTCTGAATGTGCAAAACTAAGCATTCCGAAGCCATTGTTAGCCGTA
TGAATAGGGAAACTAAACCCAGTGATAAGACCTGATGTTTTCGCTTCTTTAATTACATTTGGAGATTTTT
TATTTACAGCATTGTTTTCAAATATATTCCAATTAATTGGTGAATGATTGGAGTTAGAATAATCTACTAT
AGGATCATATTTTATTAAATTAGCGTCATCATAATATTGCCTCCATTTTTTAGGGTAATTATCTAGAATT
GAAATATCAGATTTAACCATAGAATGAGGATAAATGATCGCGAGTAAATAATATTCACAATGTACCATTT
TAGTCATATCAGATAAGCATTGATTAATATCATTATTGCTTCTACAAGCTTTAATTTTATTAATTATTCT
GTATGTGTCGTCGGCATTTATGTTTTT
